>Addgene plasmid #241047 | pDMJ2-SARS-CoV-2-Spike (B.1-8a) | addgene full sequence | sequence record 486173 | Addgene NGS Result
ATGTTCGTGTTTCTGGTTCTTCTTCCCCTGGTGTCTAGTCAGTGCGTCAACTTGACTACGCGAACACAGC
TGCCCCCAGCCTACACCAATTCCTTTACACGAGGCGTCTACTATCCCGACAAGGTGTTCCGAAGCAGTGT
TTTGCACTCCACGCAGGACCTTTTCTTGCCCTTCTTCTCAAATGTGACTTGGTTTCATGCAATACACGTA
TCCGGGACTAATGGCACTAAGAGATTCGACAATCCCGTGTTGCCTTTTAACGACGGCGTGTATTTTGCCA
GTACAGAAAAGAGCAATATTATCCGGGGATGGATCTTCGGCACGACTCTGGATAGTACCACACAATCCCT
GCTGATCGTGAATAATGCGACAAACGTCGTCATAAAAGTCTGCGAGTTCCAGTTCTGCAACGACCCTTTC
CTCGGGGTGTATTACCATAACAACAATAAATCTTGGATGGAAAGTGAGTTTGCCGTGTACTCCAGTGCAA
ATAACTGTACTTTTGAGTACGTAAGCCAGCCTTTCCTGATGGACCTCGAAGGGAAACAGGGGAACTTTAA
GAACCTGCGCGAATTCGTGTTCAAGAACATCGACGGTTATTTTAAAATATACAGCAAGCACACCCCTATT
AACCTGGTGAGAGATTTGCCACAAGGTTTTAGCGCCCTGGAACCCCTCGTGGACCTTCCTATCGGCATCA
ACATCACGCGCTTCCAAACTCTGCTCGCACTGCATCGGTCTTATCTGACCCCTGGAGATTCATCCTCAGG
ATGGACCGCGGGTGCTGCTGCATATTATGTGGGATATCTGCAGCCTAGGACCTTCCTGCTCAAATACAAC
GAGAACGGCACCATCACTGACGCTGTTGATTGCGCGCTGGACCCATTGTCTGAAACCAAATGCACACTGA
AAAGCTTCACAGTCGAGAAGGGCATTTACCAGACGAGCAACTTCAGAGTTCAGCCCACAGAGAGCATCGT
TCGCTTCCCCAACATTACCAATTTGTGCCCATTCGGAGAGGTCTTTAACGCAACTAGATTTGCCAGTGTT
TACGCCTGGAACAGGAAACGGATATCCAATTGCGTGGCCGATTACAGCGTACTGTACAATAGTGCTAGCT
TTTCAACCTTTAAATGCTACGGTGTCTCCCCTACGAAGCTGAATGATCTGTGCTTTACTAATGTCTATGC
GGACAGCTTCGTTATTAGAGGTGACGAGGTCCGCCAAATCGCCCCAGGGCAGACTGGAAAGATAGCCGAC
TACAATTACAAACTGCCAGATGATTTCACCGGCTGCGTCATCGCCTGGAACTCCCGGAACCTCGATAGTA
AAGTGGGCGGCAATTACAACTATCTCTATAGGCTGTTTCGAAAGAGCAACCTGAAACCTTTTGAGCGGGA
CATTTCAACAGAGATCTACCAGGCCGGAAGCAAGCCCTGCAACGGGGTCGAGGGGTTCAATTGTTACCGG
CCGCTGCAACGGTATGGATTTCAGCCGACTAACGGCGTTGGCTATCAGCCATATCGGGTGGTGGTGCTGT
CATTTGAGCTGCTTCATGCGCCTGCTACAGTATGTGGGCCTAAAAAGTCTACCAATCTGGTGAAAAATAA
GTGCGTGAACTTCAACTTCAATGGCCTCACCGGGACAGGCGTGTTGACAGAATCCAATAAGAAATTCCTG
CCATTCCAGCAGTTCGGCAGGGATATCGCAGACACGACCGATGCGGTGCGAGATCCCCAGACATTGGAGA
TTCTGGACATTACTCCTTGTTCTTTTGGAGGAGTGAGTGTTATTACTCCCGGCACAAATACCTCAAATCA
AGTCGCTGTGCTGTATCAAGGTGTAAACTGTACCGAGGTCCCCGTGGCTATTCACGCCGACCAGCTGACC
CCAACATGGCGGGTATACAGCACCGGTTCTAATGTATTCCAGACCAGAGCCGGCTGCCTCATTGGAGCCG
AGCATGTGAACAACTCTTATGAATGTGATATACCGATTGGAGCAGGTATCTGCGCCTCTTATCAGACCCA
GACAAATAGCCCCAGAGTGGCTAGGAGCGTGGCCTCCCAGTCCATAATCGCCTATACAATGTCACTGGGG
GCTGAAAATTCAGTGGCATACAGTAACAACTCTATCGCTATCCCCACAAATTTTACCATCTCTGTGACTA
CAGAGATCCTGCCAGTGTCTATGACTAAAACCTCCGTGGACTGTACCATGTACATCTGTGGTGATAGCAC
CGAATGTTCCAACCTGCTCCTGCAGTACGGCAGCTTCTGCACACAGCTGAATAGGGCACTGACAGGAATC
GCCGTCGAACAGGATAAGAACACTCAGGAGGTGTTTGCGCAGGTTAAGCAGATTTACAAGACGCCACCAA
TCAAGGACTTCGGTGGGTTCAATTTCTCTCAAATTCTGCCTGATCCTTCTAAGCCATCTAAGCGGAGCTT
TATAGAGGATTTGCTCTTTAATAAGGTGACCCTCGCCGATGCTGGATTTATTAAGCAGTATGGCGACTGT
TTGGGAGACATTGCTGCTCGCGATCTGATATGTGCCCAGAAATTCAACGGGCTGACCGTACTCCCACCGC
TGCTCACTGATGAGATGATCGCACAATATACCAGCGCCCTGCTGGCCGGCACTATTACATCCGGCTGGAC
GTTCGGAGCAGGAGCCGCACTGCAAATACCTTTTGCCATGCAGATGGCATATCGCTTCAATGGGATCGGG
GTGACCCAGAACGTCCTGTACGAAAACCAGAAACTTATCGCTAACCAGTTCAATTCCGCCATTGGTAAAA
TCCAGGACAGCTTGAGTTCCACAGCCAGCGCCCTCGGGAAATTGCAAGATGTAGTCAATCAGAATGCACA
AGCCCTGAATACTCTCGTCAAGCAACTGTCATCCAACTTCGGTGCTATATCCTCCGTGCTGAATGATATC
CTTAGTAGATTGGATAAGGTGGAGGCAGAAGTCCAGATCGACCGGCTTATTACTGGAAGGCTGCAGAGTC
TGCAGACGTACGTCACGCAGCAGCTTATCAGAGCCGCCGAGATTAGAGCATCTGCGAATCTGGCTGCTAC
AAAGATGAGTGAATGCGTGCTCGGGCAATCAAAGCGGGTCGACTTTTGTGGGAAGGGGTACCACCTCATG
AGCTTCCCCCAATCCGCCCCACATGGCGTTGTGTTCCTGCATGTTACTTACGTTCCCGCTCAAGAGAAGA
ACTTTACTACCGCTCCGGCGATCTGCCACGACGGTAAGGCACACTTTCCACGCGAAGGCGTCTTTGTTAG
CAATGGAACACACTGGTTTGTTACCCAGAGGAACTTTTATGAGCCCCAGATAATCACAACCGACAACACA
TTCGTATCTGGGAACTGTGACGTAGTTATTGGGATCGTGAACAACACCGTGTACGATCCTCTCCAACCGG
AACTTGACTCTTTCAAGGAGGAACTGGATAAGTACTTTAAGAATCACACCTCACCCGATGTTGACCTCGG
CGACATTTCAGGAATTAATGCTAGCGTGGTGAACATCCAGAAAGAGATTGATAGACTTAACGAAGTGGCC
AAGAACCTCAACGAATCACTTATTGACCTGCAGGAGCTGGGAAAATATGAGCAGTACATTAAATGGCCTT
GGTACATTTGGCTGGGCTTTATAGCAGGCCTGATCGCTATCGTCATGGTGACCATCATGCTTTGTTGTAT
GACTAGCTGCTGCAGCTGCCTCAAGGGCTGTTGTAGCTGCGGCTCTTGCTGTAAATAATGATGAGGATCC
AGATCTGCTGTGCCTTCTAGTTGCCAGCCATCTGTTGTTTGCCCCTCCCCCGTGCCTTCCTTGACCCTGG
AAGGTGCCACTCCCACTGTCCTTTCCTAATAAAATGAGGAAATTGCATCGCATTGTCTGAGTAGGTGTCA
TTCTATTCTGGGGGGTGGGGTGGGGCAGGACAGCAAGGGGGAGGATTGGGAAGACAATAGCAGGCATGCT
GGGGATGCGGTGGGCTCTATGGGTACCCAGGTGCTGAAGAATTGACCCGGTTCCTCCTGGGCCAGAAAGA
AGCAGGCACATCCCCTTCTCTGTGACACACCCTGTCCACGCCCCTGGTTCTTAGTTCCAGCCCCACTCAT
AGGACACTCATAGCTCAGGAGGGCTCCGCCTTCAATCCCACCCGCTAAAGTACTTGGAGCGGTCTCTCCC
TCCCTCATCAGCCCACCAAACCAAACCTAGCCTCCAAGAGTGGGAAGAAATTAAAGCAAGATAGGCTATT
AAGTGCAGAGGGAGAGAAAATGCCTCCAACATGTGAGGAAGTAATGAGAGAAATCATAGAATTTTAAGGC
CATGATTTAAGGCCAATCGGAAAGAACATGTGAGCAAAAGGCCAGCAAAAGGCCAGGAACCGTAAAAAGG
CCGCGTTGCTGGCGTTTTTCCATAGGCTCCGCCCCCCTGACGAGCATCACAAAAATCGACGCTCAAGTCA
GAGGTGGCGAAACCCGACAGGACTATAAAGATACCAGGCGTTTCCCCCTGGAAGCTCCCTCGTGCGCTCT
CCTGTTCCGACCCTGCCGCTTACCGGATACCTGTCCGCCTTTCTCCCTTCGGGAAGCGTGGCGCTTTCTC
ATAGCTCACGCTGTAGGTATCTCAGTTCGGTGTAGGTCGTTCGCTCCAAGCTGGGCTGTGTGCACGAACC
CCCCGTTCAGCCCGACCGCTGCGCCTTATCCGGTAACTATCGTCTTGAGTCCAACCCGGTAAGACACGAC
TTATCGCCACTGGCAGCAGCCACTGGTAACAGGATTAGCAGAGCGAGGTATGTAGGCGGTGCTACAGAGT
TCTTGAAGTGGTGGCCTAACTACGGCTACACTAGAAGAACAGTATTTGGTATCTGCGCTCTGCTGAAGCC
AGTTACCTTCGGAAAAAGAGTTGGTAGCTCTTGATCCGGCAAACAAACCACCGCTGGTAGCGGTGGTTTT
TTTGTTTGCAAGCAGCAGATTACGCGCAGAAAAAAAGGATCTCAAGAAGATCCTTTGATCTTTTCTACGG
GGTCTGACGCTCAGTGGAACGAAAACTCACGTTAAGGGATTTTGGTCATGAGATTATCAAAAAGGATCTT
CACCTAGATCCTTTTAAATTAAAAATGAAGTTTTAAATCAATCTAAAGTATATATGAGTAAACTTGGTCT
GACAGTTACCAATGCTTAATCAGTGAGGCACCTATCTCAGCGATCTGTCTATTTCGTTCATCCATAGTTG
CCTGACTCCCCGTCGTGTAGATAACTACGATACGGGAGGGCTTACCATCTGGCCCCAGTGCTGCAATGAT
ACCGCGAGACCCACGCTCACCGGCTCCAGATTTATCAGCAATAAACCAGCCAGCCGGAAGGGCCGAGCGC
AGAAGTGGTCCTGCAACTTTATCCGCCTCCATCCAGTCTATTAATTGTTGCCGGGAAGCTAGAGTAAGTA
GTTCGCCAGTTAATAGTTTGCGCAACGTTGTTGCCATTGCTACAGGCATCGTGGTGTCACGCTCGTCGTT
TGGTATGGCTTCATTCAGCTCCGGTTCCCAACGATCAAGGCGAGTTACATGATCCCCCATGTTGTGCAAA
AAAGCGGTTAGCTCCTTCGGTCCTCCGATCGTTGTCAGAAGTAAGTTGGCCGCAGTGTTATCACTCATGG
TTATGGCAGCACTGCATAATTCTCTTACTGTCATGCCATCCGTAAGATGCTTTTCTGTGACTGGTGAGTA
CTCAACCAAGTCATTCTGAGAATAGTGTATGCGGCGACCGAGTTGCTCTTGCCCGGCGTCAATACGGGAT
AATACCGCGCCACATAGCAGAACTTTAAAAGTGCTCATCATTGGAAAACGTTCTTCGGGGCGAAAACTCT
CAAGGATCTTACCGCTGTTGAGATCCAGTTCGATGTAACCCACTCGTGCACCCAACTGATCTTCAGCATC
TTTTACTTTCACCAGCGTTTCTGGGTGAGCAAAAACAGGAAGGCAAAATGCCGCAAAAAAGGGAATAAGG
GCGACACGGAAATGTTGAATACTCATACTCTTCCTTTTTCAATATTATTGAAGCATTTATCAGGGTTATT
GTCTCATGAGCGGATACATATTTGAATGTATTTAGAAAAATAAACAAATAGGGGTTCCGCGCACATTTCC
CCGAAAAGTGCCACCTGACGTCCCAATGATTGCACCATATGCGGTGTGAAATACCGCACAGATGCGTAAG
GAGAAAATACCGCATCAGATTGGCTATTGGCCATTGCATACGTTGTATCCATATCATAATATGTACATTT
ATATTGGCTCATGTCCAACATTACCGCCATGTTGACATTGATTATTGACTAGTTATTAATAGTAATCAAT
TACGGGGTCATTAGTTCATAGCCCATATATGGAGTTCCGCGTTACATAACTTACGGTAAATGGCCCGCCT
GGCTGACCGCCCAACGACCCCCGCCCATTGACGTCAATAATGACGTATGTTCCCATAGTAACGCCAATAG
GGACTTTCCATTGACGTCAATGGGTGGAGTATTTACGGTAAACTGCCCACTTGGCAGTACATCAAGTGTA
TCATATGCCAAGTACGCCCCCTATTGACGTCAATGACGGTAAATGGCCCGCCTGGCATTATGCCCAGTAC
ATGACCTTATGGGACTTTCCTACTTGGCAGTACATCTACGTATTAGTCATCGCTATTACCATGGTGATGC
GGTTTTGGCAGTACATCAATGGGCGTGGATAGCGGTTTGACTCACGGGGATTTCCAAGTCTCCACCCCAT
TGACGTCAATGGGAGTTTGTTTTGGCACCAAAATCAACGGGACTTTCCAAAATGTCGTAACAACTCCGCC
CCATTGACGCAAATGGGCGGTAGGCGTGTACGGTGGGAGGTCTATATAAGCAGAGCTCGTTTAGTGAACC
GTCAGATCGCCTGGAGACGCCATCCACGCTGTTTTGACCTCCATAGAAGACACCGGGACCGATCCAGCCT
CCATCGGCTCGCATCTCTCCTTCACGCGCCCGCCGCCCTACCTGAGGCCGCCATCCACGCCGGTTGAGTC
GCGTTCTGCCGCCTCCCGCCTGTGGTGCCTCCTGAACTGCGTCCGCCGTCTAGGTAAGTTTAAAGCTCAG
GTCGAGACCGGGCCTTTGTCCGGCGCTCCCTTGGAGCCTACCTAGACTCAGCCGGCTCTCCACGCTTTGC
CTGACCCTGCTTGCTCAACTCTAGTTAACGGTGGAGGGCAGTGTAGTCTGAGCAGTACTCGTTGCTGCCG
CGCGCGCCACCAGACATAATAGCTGACAGACTAACAGACTGTTCCTTTCCATGGGTCTTTTCTGCAGTCA
CCGTCGTCGACACGTGTGATCAGATATCGCGGCCGCTCTAGA
Features (pLannotate 1.2.2; 10 found; start..end, strand, type, name):
      1..3765    +  CDS            S: SPIKE_SARS2 - Experimental evidence at protein level: Swiss-Prot protein existence level 1. [Spike glycoprotein]: May down-regulate host tetherin (BST2) by lysosomal degradation, thereby counteracting its antiviral activity. From Severe acute respiratory syndrome coronavirus 2 (2019-nCoV) (SARS-CoV-2).
   3788..4012    +  polyA_signal   bGH poly(A) signal: bovine growth hormone polyadenylation signal
   4427..5015    -  rep_origin     ori: high-copy-number ColE1/pMB1/pBR322/pUC origin of replication
   5186..6046    -  CDS            AmpR: β-lactamase; bla; confers resistance to ampicillin, carbenicillin, and related antibiotics
   6047..6151    -  promoter       AmpR promoter: bla
   6191..6248    +  misc_feature   bom (fragment): basis of mobility region from pBR322
   6334..6713    +  enhancer       CMV enhancer: human cytomegalovirus immediate early enhancer
   6714..6917    +  promoter       CMV promoter: human cytomegalovirus (CMV) immediate early promoter
   7006..7233    +  LTR            5' LTR (truncated) (fragment): truncated 5' long terminal repeat (LTR) from human T-cell leukemia virus (HTLV) type 1
   7237..7347    +  intron         CMV intron (fragment): modified intron A from human cytomegalovirus
