[The description below was written by a language model from this plasmid's Addgene catalogue record and pLannotate feature annotations shown in this document.]
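Description:
pDMJ2-SARS-CoV-2-Spike (B.1-8a) is a 7.4 kb mammalian expression plasmid built on the pDMJ2 backbone that produces a variant SARS-CoV-2 spike glycoprotein for making pseudotyped virus particles. It is maintained in E. coli through a high-copy ColE1/pUC-type origin of replication and selected with ampicillin via the β-lactamase gene under its native bla promoter. A small fragment of the pBR322 basis-of-mobility region is also annotated. No mammalian selection marker or viral packaging elements appear in the feature table, which is consistent with use by transient transfection.

The spike open reading frame, made by gene synthesis, is annotated as a roughly 3.8 kb coding sequence. It lies downstream of a composite expression unit, wrapping around the circular map, that consists of the human cytomegalovirus immediate-early enhancer and promoter followed by a fragment of the HTLV-1 5' LTR and a fragment of modified CMV intron A. Leader elements of this kind are commonly combined with CMV promoters to raise transcript levels and improve translation. Transcripts are terminated by the bovine growth hormone polyadenylation signal. No epitope tag or reporter is annotated.

Relative to the reference spike, the insert carries K113T, R158A, K147N, N439R, T478K, S494R, F490R, D614G and R683V. D614G defines the B.1 lineage background, and R683V lies at the position of the S1/S2 furin cleavage motif. The associated publication concerns computationally designed proteins that mimic antibody escape in viral evolution, so this construct appears to be one such designed spike. It supplies the envelope protein in trans, and the resulting pseudoviruses would typically serve in entry or neutralization assays, although the record does not state which assays were used.
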