Addgene plasmid #241047: pDMJ2-SARS-CoV-2-Spike (B.1-8a)
Purpose: Expresses SARS-CoV-2 spike (B.1-8a) protein for creating pseudotyped virus
Depositing lab: Jeremy Luban. Depositing organization: University of Massachusetts, Worcester. Publication: Computationally designed proteins mimic antibody immune evasion in viral evolution. Youssef N, Gurev S, Ghantous F, Brock KP, Jaimes JA, Thadani NN, Dauphin A, Sherman AC, Yurkovetskiy L, Soto D, Estanboulieh R, Kotzen B, Notin P, Kollasch AW, Cohen AA, Dross SE, Erasmus J, Fuller DH, Bjorkman PJ, Lemieux JE, Luban J, Seaman MS, Marks DS. Immunity. 2025 May 6:S1074-7613(25)00178-5. doi: 10.1016/j.immuni.2025.04.015. PubMed 40345199.
Backbone
  Vector backbone: pDMJ2
  Vector type: Mammalian Expression
Growth in bacteria
  Bacterial resistance: Ampicillin, 100 μg/mL
  Growth temperature: 37°C
  Growth strain: DH5alpha
  Copy number: High Copy
Gene/Insert
  Gene/Insert name: Spike (B.1-8a)
  Species: SARS-CoV-2
  Mutation: K113T,R158A,K147N,N439R,T478K,S494R,F490R,D614G,R683V
  Entrez Gene: S (a.k.a. GU280_gp02, spike glycoprotein)
  Cloning method: Gene Synthesis
Terms and licenses: Academic/Nonprofit Terms; Industry Terms: Not Available to Industry
How to cite: pDMJ2-SARS-CoV-2-Spike (B.1-8a) was a gift from Jeremy Luban (Addgene plasmid # 241047 ; http://n2t.net/addgene:241047 ; RRID:Addgene_241047)
